>Addgene plasmid #227942 | pLY071f | addgene full sequence | sequence record 454431 | Addgene NGS Result
GGGCGGAGATTTCCTGGAAGATGCCAGGAAGATACTTAACAGGGAAGTGAGAGGGCCGCGGCAAAGCCGT
TTTTCCATAGGCTCCGCCCCCCTGACAAGCATCACGAAATCTGACGCTCAAATCAGTGGTGGCGAAACCC
GACAGGACTATAAAGATACCAGGCGTTTCCCCCTGGCGGCTCCCTCGTGCGCTCTCCTGTTCCTGCCTTT
CGGTTTACCGGTGTCATTCCGCTGTTATGGCCGCGTTTGTCTCATTCCACGCCTGACACTCAGTTCCGGG
TAGGCAGTTCGCTCCAAGCTGGACTGTATGCACGAACCCCCCGTTCAGTCCGACCGCTGCGCCTTATCCG
GTAACTATCGTCTTGAGTCCAACCCGGAAAGACATGCAAAAGCACCACTGGCAGCAGCCACTGGTAATTG
ATTTAGAGGAGTTAGTCTTGAAGTCATGCGCCGGTTAAGGCTAAACTGAAAGGACAAGTTTTGGTGACTG
CGCTCCTCCAAGCCAGTTACCTCGGTTCAAAGAGTTGGTAGCTCAGAGAACCTTCGAAAAACCGCCCTGC
AAGGCGGTTTTTTCGTTTTCAGAGCAAGATATTACGCGCAGACCAAAACGATCTCAAGAAGATCATCTTA
TTAAGGAGCCCCATACGATATACGAGAGGACATCCGGGCAAATGCAACGAAAGGCTCAGTCGAAAGACTG
GGCCTTTCGTTGCAGACTTAGGGACCCTTCACTGCCCGCTTTCCAGTCGGGAAACCTGTCGTGCCAGCTG
CATTAATGAATCGGCCAACGCGCGGGGAGAGGCGGTTTGCGTATTGGGCGCCAGGGTGGTTTTTCTTTTC
ACCAGTGAGACGGGCAACAGCTGATTGCCCTTCACCGCCTGGCCCTGAGAGAGTTGCAGCAAGCGGTCCA
CGCTGGTTTGCCCCAGCAGGCGAAAATCCTGTTTGATGGTGGTTAACGGCGGGATATAACATGAGCTGTC
TTCGGTATCGTCGTATCCCACTACCGAGATATCCGCACCAACGCGCAGCCCGGACTCGGTAATGGCGCGC
ATTGCGCCCAGCGCCATCTGATCGTTGGCAACCAGCATCGCAGTGGGAACGATGCCCTCATTCAGCATTT
GCATGGTTTGTTGAAAACCGGACATGGCACTCCAGTCGCCTTCCCGTTCCGCTATCGGCTGAATTTGATT
GCGAGTGAGATATTTATGCCAGCCAGCCAGACGCAGACGCGCCGAGACAGAACTTAATGGGCCCGCTAAC
AGCGCGATTTGCTGGTGACCCAATGCGACCAGATGCTCCACGCCCAGTCGCGTACCGTCTTCATGGGAGA
AAATAATACTGTTGATGGGTGTCTGGTCAGAGACATCAAGAAATAACGCCGGAACATTAGTGCAGGCAGC
TTCCACAGCAATGGCATCCTGGTCATCCAGCGGATAGTTAATGATCAGCCCACTGACGCGTTGCGCGAGA
AGATTGTGCACCGCCGCTTTACAGGCTTCGACGCCGCTTCGTTCTACCATCGACACCACCACGCTGGCAC
CCAGTTGATCGGCGCGAGATTTAATCGCCGCGACAATTTGCGACGGCGCGTGCAGGGCCAGACTGGAGGT
GGCAACGCCAATCAGCAACGACTGTTTGCCCGCCAGTTGTTGTGCCACGCGGTTGGGAATGTAATTCAGC
TCCGCCATCGCCGCTTCCACTTTTTCCCGCGTTTTCGCAGAAACGTGGCTGGCCTGGTTCACCACGCGGG
AAACGGTCTGATAAGAGACACCGGCATACTCTGCGACATCGTATAACGTTACTGGTTTCACATTCACCAC
CCTGAATTGACTCTCTTCCGGGCGCTATCATGCCATACCGCGAAAGGTTTTGCGCCATTCGATGGTGTCG
CGCAACGCAATTAATGTAAGTTAGCTCACTCATTAGGCACAATTCTCATGTTTGACAGCTTATCATCGAC
TGCACGGTGCACCAATGCTTCTGGCGTCAGGCAGCCATCGGAAGCTGTGGTATGGCTGTGCAGGTCGTAA
ATCACTGCATAATTCGTGTCGCTCAAGGCGCACTCCCGTTCTGGATAATGTTTTTTGCGCCGACATCATA
ACGGTTCTGGCAAATATTCTGAAATGAGCTGTTGACAATTAATCATCGGCTCGTATAATGTGTGGAATTG
TGAGCGGATAACAATTTCACACAGGAAACAGCCAGTCCGTTTAGGTGTTTTCACGAGCACTTCACCAACA
ATAGGTGCAGTAAGGAGGAAAAAAAAATGGTTAAAGTTATCGGTCGTCGTTCCTTCGGAGTGCAAAGAAT
ATTTGATATTGGTCTTCCCCAAGACCATAATTTTCTGCTAGCCAATGGGGCGATCGCCCACAACTGTCGT
TGTGTTTTTAGTGGTTGTCTCAGTTTCGGCACCGAAATTTTAACCGTTGAGTACGGCCCATTGTCCATTG
GCAAAATTGTGAGTGAAGAAATTAATTGTTCTGTGTACAGTGTTGATCCAAAAGGGAAAGTTTACACCCA
GGCGATCGCCCAATGGCATGACCGGGGAGAGCAGGAAGTATTGGAATATGAATTGGAAGATGGTTCAGTA
ATCCGAGCTACCTCTGACCGCCGCTTTTTAACCACCGATTATCGACTGGTGGCGATCGAAGAAATTTTTG
CAAGGCAACTGGACTTGTTGACTTTAGAAAAAAATTAAATTAACGGCACTGCGAAAAAACCCCGCCGAAG
CGGGGTTTTTTGCGAAATATAATGACCCTCTTGATAACCCAAGAGGGCATTTTTTAATGCCCATGGCGTA
CGGATCTTAGAAAAACTCATCGAGCATCAAATGAAACTGCAATTTATTCATATCAGGATTATCAATACCA
TATTTTTGAAAAAGCCGTTTCTGTAATGAAGGAGAAAACTCACCGAGGCAGTTCCATAGGATGGCAAGAT
CCTGGTATCGGTCTGCGATTCCGACTCGTCCAACATCAATACAACCTATTAATTTCCCCTCGTCAAAAAT
AAGGTTATCAAGTGAGAAATCACCATGAGTGACGACTGAATCCGGTGAGAATGGCAAAAGTTTATGCATT
TCTTTCCAGACTTGTTCAACAGGCCAGCCATTACGCTCGTCATCAAAATCACTCGCATCAACCAAACCGT
TATTCATTCGTGATTGCGCCTGAGCGAGACGAAATACGCGATCGCTGTTAAAAGGACAATTACAAACAGG
AATCGAATGCAACCGGCGCAGGAACACTGCCAGCGCATCAACAATATTTTCACCTGAATCAGGATATTCT
TCTAATACCTGGAATGCTGTTTTCCCGGGGATCGCAGTGGTGAGTAACCATGCATCATCAGGAGTACGGA
TAAAATGCTTGATGGTCGGAAGAGGCATAAATTCCGTCAGCCAGTTTAGTCTGACCATCTCATCTGTAAC
ATCATTGGCAACGCTACCTTTGCCATGTTTCAGAAACAACTCTGGCGCATCGGGCTTCCCATACAATCGA
TAGATTGTCGCACCTGATTGCCCGACATTATCGCGAGCCCATTTATACCCATATAAATCAGCATCCATGT
TGGAATTTAATCGCGGCCTAGAGCAAGACGTTTCCCGTTGAATATGGCTCATAACACCCCTTGTATTACT
GTTTATGTAAGCAGACAGTTTTATTGTTCATGAAGAGAAACCTACGGATCG
Features (pLannotate 1.2.2; 10 found; start..end, strand, type, name):
     72..617     -  rep_origin     p15A ori: Plasmids containing the medium-copy-number p15A origin of replication can be propagated in E. coli cells that contain a second plasmid with the ColE1 origin.
    676..711     -  terminator     rrnB T1 terminator (fragment): Escherichia coli rrnB; transcription terminator T1 from the E. coli rrnB gene
    729..1811    -  CDS            lacI: lac repressor; lacI; The lac repressor binds to the lac operator to inhibit transcription in E. coli. This inhibition can be relieved by adding lactose or isopropyl-β-D-thiogalactopyranoside (IPTG).
   1812..1889    -  promoter       lacI promoter: lacI
   1902..1923    +  protein_bind   CAP binding site: CAP binding activates transcription in the presence of cAMP. E. coli catabolite activator protein
   1942..1959    +  promoter       tet promoter (fragment): E. coli promoter for tetracycline efflux protein gene
   2132..2160    +  promoter       tac promoter: strong E. coli promoter; hybrid between the trp and lac UV5 promoters
   2168..2184    +  protein_bind   lac operator: The lac repressor binds to the lac operator to inhibit transcription in E. coli. This inhibition can be relieved by adding lactose or isopropyl-β-D-thiogalactopyranoside (IPTG). lac repressor encoded by lacI
   2396..2689    +  CDS            dnaE-N (fragment): DPO3A_SYNY3 - Experimental evidence at protein level: Swiss-Prot protein existence level 1. DNA polymerase III is a complex, multichain enzyme responsible for most of the replicative synthesis in bacteria. This DNA polymerase also exhibits 3' to 5' exonuclease activity. The alpha chain is the DNA polymerase (By similarity). From Synechocystis sp. (strain PCC 6803 / Kazusa).
   2807..3622    -  CDS            KanR: aminoglycoside phosphotransferase; aph(3')-Ia; confers resistance to kanamycin in bacteria or G418 (Geneticin®) in eukaryotes
