[The description below was written by a language model from this plasmid's Addgene catalogue record and pLannotate feature annotations shown in this document.]
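Description:
pLY071f is a 3.7 kb bacterial expression plasmid that encodes a SICLOPPS (split-intein circular ligation of peptides and proteins) precursor designed to yield the cyclic heptapeptide cyclo-CRCVFSG in E. coli. The catalogue entry names no parental backbone. The annotated sequence shows a p15A origin of replication and a kanamycin resistance gene (aph(3')-Ia) for selection. The catalogue lists the plasmid as high copy, whereas p15A is generally regarded as a medium-copy origin. p15A is compatible with ColE1-type plasmids, so the construct can be maintained alongside a second plasmid.

Expression is driven by a tac promoter followed by a lac operator. A lacI gene under its own promoter is carried on the same plasmid, so transcription is repressed until relieved by IPTG or lactose. A CAP binding site, a tet promoter fragment and a partial rrnB T1 terminator are also annotated.

In a SICLOPPS precursor the C-terminal intein fragment is placed ahead of the target peptide and the N-terminal fragment after it, so that intein splicing joins the ends of the intervening peptide and releases it as a head-to-tail cycle. Here the inteins are evolved variants of the Synechocystis sp. (Ssp) DnaE split intein, recorded as carrying multiple mutations and a frameshift deletion. The automated annotation detects only the DnaE N-intein fragment downstream of the promoter. The C-intein and the CRCVFSG coding segment are not separately annotated, though they presumably lie in the unannotated region between the operator and that fragment. The associated work concerns discovery of cyclic peptide inhibitors of protein aggregation by continuous selection, which suggests this plasmid is used to produce one such cyclic peptide in cells.
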