Addgene plasmid #227942: pLY071f
Purpose: SICLOPPS precursor for cyclo-CRCVFSG
Depositing lab: Tina Wang. Depositing organization: University of Wisconsin, Madison. Publication: Rapid discovery of cyclic peptide protein aggregation inhibitors by continuous selection. Yang L, Zhang J, Andon JS, Li L, Wang T. Nat Chem Biol. 2025 Jan 13. doi: 10.1038/s41589-024-01823-x. PubMed 39806068.
Backbone
  Vector backbone: n/a
  Vector type: Bacterial Expression
Growth in bacteria
  Bacterial resistance: Kanamycin, 50 μg/mL
  Growth temperature: 37°C
  Growth strain: DH5alpha
  Copy number: High Copy
Gene/Insert
  Gene/Insert name: Evolved Ssp SICLOPPS-CRCVFSG
  Species: Synthetic
  Mutation: Evolved Ssp split inteins with multiple mutations and a frameshift deletion
  Cloning method: Other
Terms and licenses: Academic/Nonprofit Terms; Industry Terms: Not Available to Industry
How to cite: pLY071f was a gift from Tina Wang (Addgene plasmid # 227942 ; http://n2t.net/addgene:227942 ; RRID:Addgene_227942)
